>Addgene plasmid #147945 | pcDNA3.1-MS2-HA-HsNanos3-del4-20_X | addgene full sequence | sequence record 357741 | Addgene NGS Result
GACGGATCGGGAGATCTCCCGATCCCCTATGGTGCACTCTCAGTACAATCTGCTCTGATGCCGCATAGTT
AAGCCAGTATCTGCTCCCTGCTTGTGTGTTGGAGGTCGCTGAGTAGTGCGCGAGCAAAATTTAAGCTACA
ACAAGGCAAGGCTTGACCGACAATTGCATGAAGAATCTGCTTAGGGTTAGGCGTTTTGCGCTGCTTCGCG
ATGTACGGGCCAGATATACGCGTTGACATTGATTATTGACTAGTTATTAATAGTAATCAATTACGGGGTC
ATTAGTTCATAGCCCATATATGGAGTTCCGCGTTACATAACTTACGGTAAATGGCCCGCCTGGCTGACCG
CCCAACGACCCCCGCCCATTGACGTCAATAATGACGTATGTTCCCATAGTAACGCCAATAGGGACTTTCC
ATTGACGTCAATGGGTGGAGTATTTACGGTAAACTGCCCACTTGGCAGTACATCAAGTGTATCATATGCC
AAGTACGCCCCCTATTGACGTCAATGACGGTAAATGGCCCGCCTGGCATTATGCCCAGTACATGACCTTA
TGGGACTTTCCTACTTGGCAGTACATCTACGTATTAGTCATCGCTATTACCATGGTGATGCGGTTTTGGC
AGTACATCAATGGGCGTGGATAGCGGTTTGACTCACGGGGATTTCCAAGTCTCCACCCCATTGACGTCAA
TGGGAGTTTGTTTTGGCACCAAAATCAACGGGACTTTCCAAAATGTCGTAACAACTCCGCCCCATTGACG
CAAATGGGCGGTAGGCGTGTACGGTGGGAGGTCTATATAAGCAGAGCTCTCTGGCTAACTAGAGAACCCA
CTGCTTACTGGCTTATCGAAATTAATACGACTCACTATAGGGAGACCCAAGCTTGCCACCATGGCTTCTA
ACTTTACTCAGTTCGTTCTCGTCGACAATGGCGGAACTGGCGACGTGACTGTCGCCCCAAGCAACTTCGC
TAACGGGGTCGCTGAATGGATCAGCTCTAACTCGCGATCACAGGCTTACAAAGTAACCTGTAGCGTTCGT
CAGAGCTCTGCGCAGAATCGCAAATACACCATCAAAGTCGAGGTGCCTAAAGTGGCAACCCAGACTGTTG
GTGGTGAAGAGCTTCCTGTAGCCGGATGGAGATCTTACTTAAATATGGAACTAACCATTCCAATTTTCGC
CACGAATTCCGACTGCGAGCTTATTGTTAAGGCAATGCAAGGTCTCCTAAAAGATGGAAACCCGATTCCC
TCGGCCATCGCGGCCAACTCCGGCATCTACGGAGGTGGAGGTGGATCTGGTGGATCTCCTCCACATATGG
CTTACCCATACGATGTTCCAGATTACGCTCCTCCAAAGCTTGGATCCGAATTCCCGGGTCGACTCGAGAT
GGGCACCTCTGGAAAAGAGGGCCCCGAGACAAGACTGAGCCCCCAGCCTGAGCCAGAGCCCATGCTGGAA
CCCGACCAGAAGCGGAGCCTGGAAAGCTCTCCTGCCCCCGAGAGACTGTGCAGCTTCTGCAAGCACAACG
GCGAGAGCCGGGCCATCTACCAGAGCCACGTGCTGAAGGATGAGGCCGGCAGAGTGCTGTGCCCCATCCT
GAGAGACTACGTGTGCCCTCAGTGCGGCGCCACCAGAGAGAGAGCCCACACCAGAAGATTCTGCCCCCTG
ACCGGCCAGGGCTACACCAGCGTGTACAGCCACACCACCAGAAACAGCGCCGGCAAGAAACTCGTGCGGC
CCGACAAGGCCAAGACCCAGGATACCGGACACAGAAGAGGCGGCGGAGGCGGAGCTGGCTTTAGAGGCGC
CGGAAAGTCTGAGCCCAGCCCCAGCTGTAGCCCCAGCATGAGCACCTAATCTAGAGTCGACCCGGGCGGC
CGCCTAGAGGGCCCTATTCTATAGTGTCACCTAAATGCTAGAGCTCGCTGATCAGCCTCGACTGTGCCTT
CTAGTTGCCAGCCATCTGTTGTTTGCCCCTCCCCCGTGCCTTCCTTGACCCTGGAAGGTGCCACTCCCAC
TGTCCTTTCCTAATAAAATGAGGAAATTGCATCGCATTGTCTGAGTAGGTGTCATTCTATTCTGGGGGGT
GGGGTGGGGCAGGACAGCAAGGGGGAGGATTGGGAAGACAATAGCAGGCATGCTGGGGATGCGGTGGGCT
CTATGGCTTCTGAGGCGGAAAGAACCAGCTGGGGCTCTAGGGGGTATCCCC
[124 nt withheld, positions 2222-2345]
C
[91 nt withheld, positions 2347-2437]
A
[49 nt withheld, positions 2439-2487]
CCTTTGACGTTGGAGTCCACGTTCTTT
[37 nt withheld, positions 2515-2551]
ACCCTATCTCGGTCTATTCTTTTGATTTATAAGGGATTTTGCCGATTTCGGCCTATTGGTTAAAAAATGA
GCTGATTTAACAAAAATTTAACGCGAATTAATTCTGTGGAATGTGTGTCAGTTAGGGTGTGGAAAGTCCC
CAGGCTCCCCAGCAGGCAGAAGTATGCAAAGCATGCATCTCAATTAGTCAGCAACCAGGTGTGGAAAGTC
CCCAGGCTCCCCAGCAGGCAGAAGTATGCAAAGCATGCATCTCAATTAGTCAGCAACCATAGTCCCGCCC
CTAACTCCGCCCATCCCGCCCCTAACTCCGCCCAGTTCCGCCCATTCTCCGCCCCATGGCTGACTAATTT
TTTTTATTTATGCAGAGGCCGAGGCCGCCTCTGCCTCTGAGCTATTCCAGAAGTAGTGAGGAGGCTTTTT
TGGAGGCCTAGGCTTTTGCAAAAAGCTCCCGGGAGCTTGTATATCCATTTTCGGATCTGATCAAGAGACA
GGATGAGGATCGTTTCGCATGATTGAACAAGATGGATTGCACGCAGGTTCTCCGGCCGCTTGGGTGGAGA
GGCTATTCGGCTATGACTGGGCACAACAGACAATCGGCTGCTCTGATGCCGCCGTGTTCCGGCTGTCAGC
GCAGGGGCGCCCGGTTCTTTTTGTCAAGACCGACCTGTCCGGTGCCCTGAATGAACTGCAGGACGAGGCA
GCGCGGCTATCGTGGCTGGCCACGACGGGCGTTCCTTGCGCAGCTGTGCTCGACGTTGTCACTGAAGCGG
GAAGGGACTGGCTGCTATTGGGCGAAGTGCCGGGGCAGGATCTCCTGTCATCTCACCTTGCTCCTGCCGA
GAAAGTATCCATCATGGCTGATGCAATGCGGCGGCTGCATACGCTTGATCCGGCTACCTGCCCATTCGAC
CACCAAGCGAAACATCGCATCGAGCGAGCACGTACTCGGATGGAAGCCGGTCTTGTCGATCAGGATGATC
TGGACGAAGAGCATCAGGGGCTCGCGCCAGCCGAACTGTTCGCCAGGCTCAAGGCGCGCATGCCCGACGG
CGAGGATCTCGTCGTGACCCATGGCGATGCCTGCTTGCCGAATATCATGGTGGAAAATGGCCGCTTTTCT
GGATTCATCGACTGTGGCCGGCTGGGTGTGGCGGACCGCTATCAGGACATAGCGTTGGCTACCCGTGATA
TTGCTGAAGAGCTTGGCGGCGAATGGGCTGACCGCTTCCTCGTGCTTTACGGTATCGCCGCTCCCGATTC
GCAGCGCATCGCCTTCTATCGCCTTCTTGACGAGTTCTTCTGAGCGGGACTCTGGGGTTCGAAATGACCG
ACCAAGCGACGCCCAACCTGCCATCACGAGATTTCGATTCCACCGCCGCCTTCTATGAAAGGTTGGGCTT
CGGAATCGTTTTCCGGGACGCCGGCTGGATGATCCTCCAGCGCGGGGATCTCATGCTGGAGTTCTTCGCC
CACCCCAACTTGTTTATTGCAGCTTATAATGGTTACAAATAAAGCAATAGCATCACAAATTTCACAAATA
AAGCATTTTTTTCACTGCATTCTAGTTGTGGTTTGTCCAAACTCATCAATGTATCTTATCATGTCTGTAT
ACCGTCGACCTCTAGCTAGAGCTTGGCGTAATCATGGTCATAGCTGTTTCCTGTGTGAAATTGTTATCCG
CTCACAATTCCACACAACATACGAGCCGGAAGCATAAAGTGTAAAGCCTGGGGTGCCTAATGAGTGAGCT
AACTCACATTAATTGCGTTGCGCTCACTGCCCGCTTTCCAGTCGGGAAACCTGTCGTGCCAGCTGCATTA
ATGAATCGGCCAACGCGCGGGGAGAGGCGGTTTGCGTATTGGGCGCTCTTCCGCTTCCTCGCTCACTGAC
TCGCTGCGCTCGGTCGTTCGGCTGCGGCGAGCGGTATCAGCTCACTCAAAGGCGGTAATACGGTTATCCA
CAGAATCAGGGGATAACGCAGGAAAGAACATGTGAGCAAAAGGCCAGCAAAAGGCCAGGAACCGTAAAAA
GGCCGCGTTGCTGGCGTTTTTCCATAGGCTCCGCCCCCCTGACGAGCATCACAAAAATCGACGCTCAAGT
CAGAGGTGGCGAAACCCGACAGGACTATAAAGATACCAGGCGTTTCCCCCTGGAAGCTCCCTCGTGCGCT
CTCCTGTTCCGACCCTGCCGCTTACCGGATACCTGTCCGCCTTTCTCCCTTCGGGAAGCGTGGCGCTTTC
TCATAGCTCACGCTGTAGGTATCTCAGTTCGGTGTAGGTCGTTCGCTCCAAGCTGGGCTGTGTGCACGAA
CCCCCCGTTCAGCCCGACCGCTGCGCCTTATCCGGTAACTATCGTCTTGAGTCCAACCCGGTAAGACACG
ACTTATCGCCACTGGCAGCAGCCACTGGTAACAGGATTAGCAGAGCGAGGTATGTAGGCGGTGCTACAGA
GTTCTTGAAGTGGTGGCCTAACTACGGCTACACTAGAAGAACAGTATTTGGTATCTGCGCTCTGCTGAAG
CCAGTTACCTTCGGAAAAAGAGTTGGTAGCTCTTGATCCGGCAAACAAACCACCGCTGGTAGCGGTGGTT
TTTTTGTTTGCAAGCAGCAGATTACGCGCAGAAAAAAAGGATCTCAAGAAGATCCTTTGATCTTTTCTAC
GGGGTCTGACGCTCAGTGGAACGAAAACTCACGTTAAGGGATTTTGGTCATGAGATTATCAAAAAGGATC
TTCACCTAGATCCTTTTAAATTAAAAATGAAGTTTTAAATCAATCTAAAGTATATATGAGTAAACTTGGT
CTGACAGTTACCAATGCTTAATCAGTGAGGCACCTATCTCAGCGATCTGTCTATTTCGTTCATCCATAGT
TGCCTGACTCCCCGTCGTGTAGATAACTACGATACGGGAGGGCTTACCATCTGGCCCCAGTGCTGCAATG
ATACCGCGAGACCCACGCTCACCGGCTCCAGATTTATCAGCAATAAACCAGCCAGCCGGAAGGGCCGAGC
GCAGAAGTGGTCCTGCAACTTTATCCGCCTCCATCCAGTCTATTAATTGTTGCCGGGAAGCTAGAGTAAG
TAGTTCGCCAGTTAATAGTTTGCGCAACGTTGTTGCCATTGCTACAGGCATCGTGGTGTCACGCTCGTCG
TTTGGTATGGCTTCATTCAGCTCCGGTTCCCAACGATCAAGGCGAGTTACATGATCCCCCATGTTGTGCA
AAAAAGCGGTTAGCTCCTTCGGTCCTCCGATCGTTGTCAGAAGTAAGTTGGCCGCAGTGTTATCACTCAT
GGTTATGGCAGCACTGCATAATTCTCTTACTGTCATGCCATCCGTAAGATGCTTTTCTGTGACTGGTGAG
TACTCAACCAAGTCATTCTGAGAATAGTGTATGCGGCGACCGAGTTGCTCTTGCCCGGCGTCAATACGGG
ATAATACCGCGCCACATAGCAGAACTTTAAAAGTGCTCATCATTGGAAAACGTTCTTCGGGGCGAAAACT
CTCAAGGATCTTACCGCTGTTGAGATCCAGTTCGATGTAACCCACTCGTGCACCCAACTGATCTTCAGCA
TCTTTTACTTTCACCAGCGTTTCTGGGTGAGCAAAAACAGGAAGGCAAAATGCCGCAAAAAAGGGAATAA
GGGCGACACGGAAATGTTGAATACTCATACTCTTCCTTTTTCAATATTATTGAAGCATTTATCAGGGTTA
TTGTCTCATGAGCGGATACATATTTGAATGTATTTAGAAAAATAAACAAATAGGGGTTCCGCGCACATTT
CCCCGAAAAGTGCCACCTGACGTC
Features (pLannotate 1.2.2; 23 found; start..end, strand, type, name):
     28..80      -  misc_feature   bom (fragment): basis of mobility region from pBR322
    235..614     +  enhancer       CMV enhancer: human cytomegalovirus immediate early enhancer
    615..818     +  promoter       CMV promoter: human cytomegalovirus (CMV) immediate early promoter
    814..847     +  LTR            5' LTR (truncated) (fragment): truncated 5' long terminal repeat (LTR) from HIV-1
    863..881     +  promoter       T7 promoter: promoter for bacteriophage T7 RNA polymerase
    904..1290    +  CDS            MS2: bacteriophage MS2 coat protein binds to a specific stem-loop structure in the viral RNA (Peabody, 1993)
   1333..1359    +  CDS            3xHA (fragment): three tandem HA epitope tags
   1408..1866    +  CDS            NANOS3 (fragment): NANO3_HUMAN - Also known as NOS3. Experimental evidence at protein level: Swiss-Prot protein existence level 1. Plays a role in the maintenance of the undifferentiated state of germ cells regulating the spermatogonia cell cycle and inducing a prolonged transit in G1 phase. Affects cell proliferation probably by repressing translation of specific mRNAs. Maintains the germ cell lineage by suppressing both Bax-dependent and -independent apoptotic pathways. Essential in the early stage embryo to protect the migrating primordial germ cells (PGCs) from apoptosis. From Homo sapiens (Human).
   1908..1926    -  promoter       SP6 promoter: promoter for bacteriophage SP6 RNA polymerase
   1952..2176    +  polyA_signal   bGH poly(A) signal: bovine growth hormone polyadenylation signal
   2180..2201    +  promoter       SV40 promoter (fragment): SV40 enhancer and early promoter
   2222..2650    +  rep_origin     f1 ori (sequence partly withheld): f1 bacteriophage origin of replication; arrow indicates direction of (+) strand synthesis
   2664..2993    +  promoter       SV40 promoter: SV40 enhancer and early promoter
   3060..3851    +  CDS            neo: KKA2_KLEPN - Also known as kan, nptII. Experimental evidence at protein level: Swiss-Prot protein existence level 1. Resistance to kanamycin, neomycin, paromomycin, ribostamycin, butirosin and gentamicin B. From Klebsiella pneumoniae.
   3875..4033    +  CDS            ble (fragment): BLE_KLEPN - Experimental evidence at protein level: Swiss-Prot protein existence level 1. Binding protein with a strong affinity to the bleomycin family of antibiotics. Binds to CL990; an antimitotic-antibiotic compound. From Klebsiella pneumoniae.
   4028..4149    +  polyA_signal   SV40 poly(A) signal: SV40 polyadenylation signal
   4222..4238    -  protein_bind   lac operator: The lac repressor binds to the lac operator to inhibit transcription in E. coli. This inhibition can be relieved by adding lactose or isopropyl-β-D-thiogalactopyranoside (IPTG). lac repressor encoded by lacI
   4246..4276    -  promoter       lac promoter: promoter for the E. coli lac operon
   4291..4312    -  protein_bind   CAP binding site: CAP binding activates transcription in the presence of cAMP. E. coli catabolite activator protein
   4325..4417    -  CDS            lacI (fragment): lac repressor; lacI; The lac repressor binds to the lac operator to inhibit transcription in E. coli. This inhibition can be relieved by adding lactose or isopropyl-β-D-thiogalactopyranoside (IPTG).
   4600..5188    -  rep_origin     ori: high-copy-number ColE1/pMB1/pBR322/pUC origin of replication
   5359..6219    -  CDS            AmpR: β-lactamase; bla; confers resistance to ampicillin, carbenicillin, and related antibiotics
   6220..6324    -  promoter       AmpR promoter: bla
