[The description below was written by a language model from this plasmid's Addgene catalogue record and pLannotate feature annotations shown in this document.]
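Description:
pcDNA3.1-MS2-HA-HsNanos3-del4-20_X is a 6,355 bp mammalian expression plasmid. The catalogue lists its backbone as unknown, but its name and feature layout match the pcDNA3.1 family. It is propagated in E. coli from a high-copy ColE1/pUC-type origin under ampicillin selection (AmpR with its own bla promoter), and it also carries an f1 origin for single-stranded DNA production. An SV40 early promoter drives a neomycin phosphotransferase gene terminated by an SV40 poly(A) signal, which would allow G418 selection in mammalian cells. Short hits annotated as ble, lacI, a truncated HIV-1 LTR and bom appear to be backbone remnants or partial matches rather than functional parts.

The expression cassette uses the human CMV immediate-early enhancer and promoter and ends in the bovine growth hormone poly(A) signal. T7 and SP6 phage promoters flank the insert. The coding region reads, in order, bacteriophage MS2 coat protein, an HA epitope (annotated as a fragment of a 3xHA tag, consistent with a single copy), and human NANOS3. The NANOS3 sequence was synthesized and codon-optimized for human cells, and according to the name it lacks residues 4–20. The MS2 coat protein binds a specific RNA stem-loop, so the fusion can be tethered to a reporter mRNA carrying MS2 binding sites, while the HA tag permits detection or immunoprecipitation. The stated purpose is simply mammalian expression of this deletion variant. The associated study concerns Nanos-mediated recruitment of the CCR4-NOT complex and translational repression, which suggests the deletion was used to test the contribution of the N-terminal region in tethering assays, although the record does not say so explicitly.
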