Addgene plasmid #147945: pcDNA3.1-MS2-HA-HsNanos3-del4-20_X
Purpose: Mammalian Expression of HsNanos3-del4-20
Depositing lab: Elisa Izaurralde. Depositing organization: Max Planck Institute for Developmental Biology. Publication: Structural basis for the Nanos-mediated recruitment of the CCR4-NOT complex and translational repression. Bhandari D, Raisch T, Weichenrieder O, Jonas S, Izaurralde E. Genes Dev. 2014 Apr 15;28(8):888-901. doi: 10.1101/gad.237289.113. PubMed 24736845.
Backbone
  Vector backbone: Unknown
  Vector type: Mammalian Expression
Growth in bacteria
  Bacterial resistance: Ampicillin, 100 μg/mL
  Growth temperature: 37°C
  Growth strain: DH5alpha
  Copy number: High Copy
Gene/Insert
  Gene/Insert name: HsNanos3-del4-20
  Species: H. sapiens (human)
  Entrez Gene: NANOS3 (a.k.a. NANOS1L, NOS3, ZC2HC12C)
  Cloning method: Unknown
Terms and licenses: Academic/Nonprofit Terms; Industry Terms: Not Available to Industry
Depositor comments: synthesized DNA from GeneArt. Codon optimized for Expression in human cells. Plasmids from this collection were made available to the research community and donated after the lab closed. Please note that the sequence provided by the depositing laboratory may be theoretical/predicted or based on Sanger sequencing results. There may be discrepancies between sequencing results obtained by Addgene and the depositor sequence. If an Addgene verified sequence is not available, please contact before placing your order to request that our lab fully sequence the plasmid.
How to cite: pcDNA3.1-MS2-HA-HsNanos3-del4-20_X was a gift from Elisa Izaurralde (Addgene plasmid # 147945 ; http://n2t.net/addgene:147945 ; RRID:Addgene_147945)
